>Addgene plasmid #122948 | PCS2+ Cas9 | addgene full sequence | sequence record 238826 | Addgene NGS Result
GACTATAAGGACCACGACGGAGACTACAAGGATCATGATATTGATTACAAAGACGATGACGATAAGATGG
CCCCAAAGAAGAAGCGGAAGGTCGGTATCCACGGAGTCCCAGCAGCCGACAAGAAGTACAGCATCGGCCT
GGACATCGGCACCAACTCTGTGGGCTGGGCCGTGATCACCGACGAGTACAAGGTGCCCAGCAAGAAATTC
AAGGTGCTGGGCAACACCGACCGGCACAGCATCAAGAAGAACCTGATCGGAGCCCTGCTGTTCGACAGCG
GCGAAACAGCCGAGGCCACCCGGCTGAAGAGAACCGCCAGAAGAAGATACACCAGACGGAAGAACCGGAT
CTGCTATCTGCAAGAGATCTTCAGCAACGAGATGGCCAAGGTGGACGACAGCTTCTTCCACAGACTGGAA
GAGTCCTTCCTGGTGGAAGAGGATAAGAAGCACGAGCGGCACCCCATCTTCGGCAACATCGTGGACGAGG
TGGCCTACCACGAGAAGTACCCCACCATCTACCACCTGAGAAAGAAACTGGTGGACAGCACCGACAAGGC
CGACCTGCGGCTGATCTATCTGGCCCTGGCCCACATGATCAAGTTCCGGGGCCACTTCCTGATCGAGGGC
GACCTGAACCCCGACAACAGCGACGTGGACAAGCTGTTCATCCAGCTGGTGCAGACCTACAACCAGCTGT
TCGAGGAAAACCCCATCAACGCCAGCGGCGTGGACGCCAAGGCCATCCTGTCTGCCAGACTGAGCAAGAG
CAGACGGCTGGAAAATCTGATCGCCCAGCTGCCCGGCGAGAAGAAGAATGGCCTGTTCGGAAACCTGATT
GCCCTGAGCCTGGGCCTGACCCCCAACTTCAAGAGCAACTTCGACCTGGCCGAGGATGCCAAACTGCAGC
TGAGCAAGGACACCTACGACGACGACCTGGACAACCTGCTGGCCCAGATCGGCGACCAGTACGCCGACCT
GTTTCTGGCCGCCAAGAACCTGTCCGACGCCATCCTGCTGAGCGACATCCTGAGAGTGAACACCGAGATC
ACCAAGGCCCCCCTGAGCGCCTCTATGATCAAGAGATACGACGAGCACCACCAGGACCTGACCCTGCTGA
AAGCTCTCGTGCGGCAGCAGCTGCCTGAGAAGTACAAAGAGATTTTCTTCGACCAGAGCAAGAACGGCTA
CGCCGGCTACATTGACGGCGGAGCCAGCCAGGAAGAGTTCTACAAGTTCATCAAGCCCATCCTGGAAAAG
ATGGACGGCACCGAGGAACTGCTCGTGAAGCTGAACAGAGAGGACCTGCTGCGGAAGCAGCGGACCTTCG
ACAACGGCAGCATCCCCCACCAGATCCACCTGGGAGAGCTGCACGCCATTCTGCGGCGGCAGGAAGATTT
TTACCCATTCCTGAAGGACAACCGGGAAAAGATCGAGAAGATCCTGACCTTCCGCATCCCCTACTACGTG
GGCCCTCTGGCCAGGGGAAACAGCAGATTCGCCTGGATGACCAGAAAGAGCGAGGAAACCATCACCCCCT
GGAACTTCGAGGAAGTGGTGGACAAGGGCGCTTCCGCCCAGAGCTTCATCGAGCGGATGACCAACTTCGA
TAAGAACCTGCCCAACGAGAAGGTGCTGCCCAAGCACAGCCTGCTGTACGAGTACTTCACCGTGTATAAC
GAGCTGACCAAAGTGAAATACGTGACCGAGGGAATGAGAAAGCCCGCCTTCCTGAGCGGCGAGCAGAAAA
AGGCCATCGTGGACCTGCTGTTCAAGACCAACCGGAAAGTGACCGTGAAGCAGCTGAAAGAGGACTACTT
CAAGAAAATCGAGTGCTTCGACTCCGTGGAAATCTCCGGCGTGGAAGATCGGTTCAACGCCTCCCTGGGC
ACATACCACGATCTGCTGAAAATTATCAAGGACAAGGACTTCCTGGACAATGAGGAAAACGAGGACATTC
TGGAAGATATCGTGCTGACCCTGACACTGTTTGAGGACAGAGAGATGATCGAGGAACGGCTGAAAACCTA
TGCCCACCTGTTCGACGACAAAGTGATGAAGCAGCTGAAGCGGCGGAGATACACCGGCTGGGGCAGGCTG
AGCCGGAAGCTGATCAACGGCATCCGGGACAAGCAGTCCGGCAAGACAATCCTGGATTTCCTGAAGTCCG
ACGGCTTCGCCAACAGAAACTTCATGCAGCTGATCCACGACGACAGCCTGACCTTTAAAGAGGACATCCA
GAAAGCCCAGGTGTCCGGCCAGGGCGATAGCCTGCACGAGCACATTGCCAATCTGGCCGGCAGCCCCGCC
ATTAAGAAGGGCATCCTGCAGACAGTGAAGGTGGTGGACGAGCTCGTGAAAGTGATGGGCCGGCACAAGC
CCGAGAACATCGTGATCGAAATGGCCAGAGAGAACCAGACCACCCAGAAGGGACAGAAGAACAGCCGCGA
GAGAATGAAGCGGATCGAAGAGGGCATCAAAGAGCTGGGCAGCCAGATCCTGAAAGAACACCCCGTGGAA
AACACCCAGCTGCAGAACGAGAAGCTGTACCTGTACTACCTGCAGAATGGGCGGGATATGTACGTGGACC
AGGAACTGGACATCAACCGGCTGTCCGACTACGATGTGGACCATATCGTGCCTCAGAGCTTTCTGAAGGA
CGACTCCATCGACAACAAGGTGCTGACCAGAAGCGACAAGAACCGGGGCAAGAGCGACAACGTGCCCTCC
GAAGAGGTCGTGAAGAAGATGAAGAACTACTGGCGGCAGCTGCTGAACGCCAAGCTGATTACCCAGAGAA
AGTTCGACAATCTGACCAAGGCCGAGAGAGGCGGCCTGAGCGAACTGGATAAGGCCGGCTTCATCAAGAG
ACAGCTGGTGGAAACCCGGCAGATCACAAAGCACGTGGCACAGATCCTGGACTCCCGGATGAACACTAAG
TACGACGAGAATGACAAGCTGATCCGGGAAGTGAAAGTGATCACCCTGAAGTCCAAGCTGGTGTCCGATT
TCCGGAAGGATTTCCAGTTTTACAAAGTGCGCGAGATCAACAACTACCACCACGCCCACGACGCCTACCT
GAACGCCGTCGTGGGAACCGCCCTGATCAAAAAGTACCCTAAGCTGGAAAGCGAGTTCGTGTACGGCGAC
TACAAGGTGTACGACGTGCGGAAGATGATCGCCAAGAGCGAGCAGGAAATCGGCAAGGCTACCGCCAAGT
ACTTCTTCTACAGCAACATCATGAACTTTTTCAAGACCGAGATTACCCTGGCCAACGGCGAGATCCGGAA
GCGGCCTCTGATCGAGACAAACGGCGAAACCGGGGAGATCGTGTGGGATAAGGGCCGGGATTTTGCCACC
GTGCGGAAAGTGCTGAGCATGCCCCAAGTGAATATCGTGAAAAAGACCGAGGTGCAGACAGGCGGCTTCA
GCAAAGAGTCTATCCTGCCCAAGAGGAACAGCGATAAGCTGATCGCCAGAAAGAAGGACTGGGACCCTAA
GAAGTACGGCGGCTTCGACAGCCCCACCGTGGCCTATTCTGTGCTGGTGGTGGCCAAAGTGGAAAAGGGC
AAGTCCAAGAAACTGAAGAGTGTGAAAGAGCTGCTGGGGATCACCATCATGGAAAGAAGCAGCTTCGAGA
AGAATCCCATCGACTTTCTGGAAGCCAAGGGCTACAAAGAAGTGAAAAAGGACCTGATCATCAAGCTGCC
TAAGTACTCCCTGTTCGAGCTGGAAAACGGCCGGAAGAGAATGCTGGCCTCTGCCGGCGAACTGCAGAAG
GGAAACGAACTGGCCCTGCCCTCCAAATATGTGAACTTCCTGTACCTGGCCAGCCACTATGAGAAGCTGA
AGGGCTCCCCCGAGGATAATGAGCAGAAACAGCTGTTTGTGGAACAGCACAAGCACTACCTGGACGAGAT
CATCGAGCAGATCAGCGAGTTCTCCAAGAGAGTGATCCTGGCCGACGCTAATCTGGACAAAGTGCTGTCC
GCCTACAACAAGCACCGGGATAAGCCCATCAGAGAGCAGGCCGAGAATATCATCCACCTGTTTACCCTGA
CCAATCTGGGAGCCCCTGCCGCCTTCAAGTACTTTGACACCACCATCGACCGGAAGAGGTACACCAGCAC
CAAAGAGGTGCTGGACGCCACCCTGATCCACCAGAGCATCACCGGCCTGTACGAGACACGGATCGACCTG
TCTCAGCTGGGAGGCGACAAAAGGCCGGCGGCCACGAAAAAGGCCGGCCAGGCAAAAAAGAAAAAGTAAG
AATTCAAGGCCTCTCGAGCCTCTAGAACTATAGTGAGTCGTATTACGTAGATCCAGACATGATAAGATAC
ATTGATGAGTTTGGACAAACCACAACTAGAATGCAGTGAAAAAAATGCTTTATTTGTGAAATTTGTGATG
CTATTGCTTTATTTGTAACCATTATAAGCTGCAATAAACAAGTTAACAACAACAATTGCATTCATTTTAT
GTTTCAGGTTCAGGGGGAGGTGTGGGAGGTTTTTTAATTCGCGGCCGCGGCGCCAATGCATTGGGCCCGG
TACCCAGCTTTTGTTCCCTTTAGTGAGGGTTAATTGCGCGCTTGGCGTAATCATGGTCATAGCTGTTTCC
TGTGTGAAATTGTTATCCGCTCACAATTCCACACAACATACGAGCCGGGAGCATAAAGTGTAAAGCCTGG
GGTGCCTAATGAGTGAGCTAACTCACATTAATTGCGTTGCGCTCACTGCCCGCTTTCCAGTCGGGAAACC
TGTCGTGCCAGCTGCATTAATGAATCGGCCAACGCGCGGGGAGAGGCGGTTTGCGTATTGGGCGCTCTTC
CGCTTCCTCGCTCACTGACTCGCTGCGCTCGGTCGTTCGGCTGCGGCGAGCGGTATCAGCTCACTCAAAG
GCGGTAATACGGTTATCCACAGAATCAGGGGATAACGCAGGAAAGAACATGTGAGCAAAAGGCCAGCAAA
AGGCCAGGAACCGTAAAAAGGCCGCGTTGCTGGCGTTTTTCCATAGGCTCCGCCCCCCTGACGAGCATCA
CAAAAATCGACGCTCAAGTCAGAGGTGGCGAAACCCGACAGGACTATAAAGATACCAGGCGTTTCCCCCT
GGAAGCTCCCTCGTGCGCTCTCCTGTTCCGACCCTGCCGCTTACCGGATACCTGTCCGCCTTTCTCCCTT
CGGGAAGCGTGGCGCTTTCTCATAGCTCACGCTGTAGGTATCTCAGTTCGGTGTAGGTCGTTCGCTCCAA
GCTGGGCTGTGTGCACGAACCCCCCGTTCAGCCCGACCGCTGCGCCTTATCCGGTAACTATCGTCTTGAG
TCCAACCCGGTAAGACACGACTTATCGCCACTGGCAGCAGCCACTGGTAACAGGATTAGCAGAGCGAGGT
ATGTAGGCGGTGCTACAGAGTTCTTGAAGTGGTGGCCTAACTACGGCTACACTAGAAGAACAGTATTTGG
TATCTGCGCTCTGCTGAAGCCAGTTACCTTCGGAAAAAGAGTTGGTAGCTCTTGATCCGGCAAACAAACC
ACCGCTGGTAGCGGTGGTTTTTTTGTTTGCAAGCAGCAGATTACGCGCAGAAAAAAAGGATCTCAAGAAG
ATCCTTTGATCTTTTCTACGGGGTCTGACGCTCAGTGGAACGAAAACTCACGTTAAGGGATTTTGGTCAT
GAGATTATCAAAAAGGATCTTCACCTAGATCCTTTTAAATTAAAAATGAAGTTTTAAATCAATCTAAAGT
ATATATGAGTAAACTTGGTCTGACAGTTACCAATGCTTAATCAGTGAGGCACCTATCTCAGCGATCTGTC
TATTTCGTTCATCCATAGTTGCCTGACTCCCCGTCGTGTAGATAACTACGATACGGGAGGGCTTACCATC
TGGCCCCAGTGCTGCAATGATACCGCGAGACCCACGCTCACCGGCTCCAGATTTATCAGCAATAAACCAG
CCAGCCGGAAGGGCCGAGCGCAGAAGTGGTCCTGCAACTTTATCCGCCTCCATCCAGTCTATTAATTGTT
GCCGGGAAGCTAGAGTAAGTAGTTCGCCAGTTAATAGTTTGCGCAACGTTGTTGCCATTGCTACAGGCAT
CGTGGTGTCACGCTCGTCGTTTGGTATGGCTTCATTCAGCTCCGGTTCCCAACGATCAAGGCGAGTTACA
TGATCCCCCATGTTGTGCAAAAAAGCGGTTAGCTCCTTCGGTCCTCCGATCGTTGTCAGAAGTAAGTTGG
CCGCAGTGTTATCACTCATGGTTATGGCAGCACTGCATAATTCTCTTACTGTCATGCCATCCGTAAGATG
CTTTTCTGTGACTGGTGAGTACTCAACCAAGTCATTCTGAGAATAGTGTATGCGGCGACCGAGTTGCTCT
TGCCCGGCGTCAATACGGGATAATACCGCGCCACATAGCAGAACTTTAAAAGTGCTCATCATTGGAAAAC
GTTCTTCGGGGCGAAAACTCTCAAGGATCTTACCGCTGTTGAGATCCAGTTCGATGTAACCCACTCGTGC
ACCCAACTGATCTTCAGCATCTTTTACTTTCACCAGCGTTTCTGGGTGAGCAAAAACAGGAAGGCAAAAT
GCCGCAAAAAAGGGAATAAGGGCGACACGGAAATGTTGAATACTCATACTCTTCCTTTTTCAATATTATT
GAAGCATTTATCAGGGTTATTGTCTCATGAGCGGATACATATTTGAATGTATTTAGAAAAATAAACAAAT
AGGGGTTCCGCGCACATTTCCCCGAAAAGTGCCACCTAAATTGTAAGCGTTAATATTTTGTTAAAATTCG
CGTTAAATTTTTGTTAAATCAGCTCATTTTTTAACCAATAGGCCGAAATCGGCAAAATCCCTTATAAATC
AAAAGAATAGACCGAGATAGGGT
[37 nt withheld, positions 6884-6920]
AAAGAACGTGGACTCCAACGTCAAAGG
[49 nt withheld, positions 6948-6996]
T
[91 nt withheld, positions 6998-7088]
G
[124 nt withheld, positions 7090-7213]
CCCATTCGCCATTCAGGCTGCGCAACTGTTGGGAAGGGCGATCGGTGCGGGCCTCTTCGCTATTACGCCA
GTCGACCGCCAATTCAATATGGCGTATATGGACTCATGCCAATTCAATATGGTGGATCTGGACCTGTGCC
AATTCAATATGGCGTATATGGACTCGTGCCAATTCAATATGGTGGATCTGGACCCCAGCCAATTCAATAT
GGCGGACTTGGCACCATGCCAATTCAATATGGCGGACCTGGCACTGTGCCAACTGGGGAGGGGTCTACTT
GGCACGGTGCCAAGTTTGAGGAGGGGTCTTGGCCCTGTGCCAAGTCCGCCATATTGAATTGGCATGGTGC
CAATAATGGCGGCCATATTGGCTATATGCCAGGATCAATATATAGGCAATATCCAATATGGCCCTATGCC
AATATGGCTATTGGCCAGGTTCAATACTATGTATTGGCCCTATGCCATATAGTATTCCATATATGGGTTT
TCCTATTGACGTAGATAGCCCCTCCCAATGGGCGGTCCCATATACCATATATGGGGCTTCCTAATACCGC
CCATAGCCACTCCCCCATTGACGTCAATGGTCTCTATATATGGTCTTTCCTATTGACGTCATATGGGCGG
TCCTATTGACGTATATGGCGCCTCCCCCATTGACGTCAATTACGGTAAATGGCCCGCCTGGCTCAATGCC
CATTGACGTCAATAGGACCACCCACCATTGACGTCAATGGGATGGCTCATTGCCCATTCATATCCGTTCT
CACGCCCCCTATTGACGTCAATGACGGTAAATGGCCCACTTGGCAGTACATCAATATCTATTAATAGTAA
CTTGGCAAGTACATTACTATTGGAAGTACGCCAGGGTACATTGGCAGTACTCCCATTGACGTCAATGGCG
GTAAATGGCCCGCGATGGCTGCCAAGTACATCCCCATTGACGTCAATGGGGAGGGGCAATGACGCAAATG
GGCGTTCCATTGACGTAAATGGGCGGTAGGCGTGCCTAATGGGAGGTCTATATAAGCAATGCTCGTTTAG
GGAACCGCCATTCTGCCTGGGGACGTCGGAGCAAGCTTGATTTAGGTGACACTATAGAATACAAGCTACT
TGTTCTTTTTGCAGGATCCATG
Features (pLannotate 1.2.2; 17 found; start..end, strand, type, name):
    118..1719    +  CDS            Cas9(N): N-terminal portion of Streptococcus pyogenes Cas9 (Zetsche et al., 2015)
   1720..4218    +  CDS            Cas9(C): C-terminal portion of Streptococcus pyogenes Cas9 (Zetsche et al., 2015)
   4219..4266    +  CDS            nucleoplasmin NLS: bipartite nuclear localization signal from nucleoplasmin
   4298..4315    -  promoter       T7 promoter (fragment): promoter for bacteriophage T7 RNA polymerase
   4320..4454    -  polyA_signal   SV40 poly(A) signal: SV40 polyadenylation signal
   4567..4585    -  promoter       T3 promoter: promoter for bacteriophage T3 RNA polymerase
   4630..4646    -  protein_bind   lac operator: The lac repressor binds to the lac operator to inhibit transcription in E. coli. This inhibition can be relieved by adding lactose or isopropyl-β-D-thiogalactopyranoside (IPTG). lac repressor encoded by lacI
   4654..4684    -  promoter       lac promoter: promoter for the E. coli lac operon
   4699..4720    -  protein_bind   CAP binding site: CAP binding activates transcription in the presence of cAMP. E. coli catabolite activator protein
   4733..4825    -  CDS            lacI (fragment): lac repressor; lacI; The lac repressor binds to the lac operator to inhibit transcription in E. coli. This inhibition can be relieved by adding lactose or isopropyl-β-D-thiogalactopyranoside (IPTG).
   5008..5596    -  rep_origin     ori: high-copy-number ColE1/pMB1/pBR322/pUC origin of replication
   5767..6627    -  CDS            AmpR: β-lactamase; bla; confers resistance to ampicillin, carbenicillin, and related antibiotics
   6628..6732    -  promoter       AmpR promoter: bla
   6785..7213    -  rep_origin     f1 ori (sequence partly withheld): f1 bacteriophage origin of replication; arrow indicates direction of (+) strand synthesis
   7218..7284    -  CDS            lacZα (fragment): LacZα fragment of β-galactosidase; lacZ fragment
   7291..8268    +  promoter       CMV IE94 promoter: enhancer/promoter region of simian cytomegalovirus major immediate early transcription unit IE94
   8303..8321    +  promoter       SP6 promoter: promoter for bacteriophage SP6 RNA polymerase
