[The description below was written by a language model from this plasmid's Addgene catalogue record and pLannotate feature annotations shown in this document.]
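Description:
PCS2+ Cas9 is a high-copy bacterial plasmid built on the pCS2+ expression and transcription vector. It carries the Streptococcus pyogenes Cas9 coding sequence and serves as a template for making Cas9 mRNA in vitro. It is propagated in E. coli through a ColE1/pUC-type origin and selected with ampicillin via the β-lactamase gene and its own promoter. An f1 phage origin and remnants of the lac region (lac promoter and operator, CAP site, lacZα and lacI fragments) are also present as backbone carry-over.

The Cas9 open reading frame was transferred by Gibson assembly from a widely used human codon-optimised SpCas9 expression plasmid. The automated annotation splits it into adjoining N- and C-terminal segments, but these are contiguous and form one continuous coding sequence. A bipartite nucleoplasmin nuclear localization signal follows directly at the C-terminus. The feature table does not annotate any additional N-terminal tag or NLS in the short stretch upstream of the Cas9 start.

On the circular map, the simian CMV IE94 enhancer/promoter and the SP6 promoter lie just upstream of the insert, and an SV40 polyadenylation signal lies downstream. T7 (a fragment) and T3 promoters sit beyond the insert in the opposite orientation. SP6 RNA polymerase can therefore produce sense Cas9 transcripts that include the SV40 poly(A) signal region. The CMV IE94 promoter would in principle also allow direct expression in vertebrate cells.

The stated purpose is in vitro transcription of Cas9 mRNA for microinjection into mouse embryos. The associated work describes generating targeted large insertions by injection at the two-cell stage.
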