Addgene plasmid #122948: PCS2+ Cas9
Purpose: For in vitro transcription to produce Cas9 mRNA for microinjection into mouse embryos
Depositing lab: Janet Rossant. Depositing organization: Hospital for Sick Children. Publication: Efficient generation of targeted large insertions by microinjection into two-cell-stage mouse embryos. Gu B, Posfai E, Rossant J. Nat Biotechnol. 2018 Jun 11. pii: nbt.4166. doi: 10.1038/nbt.4166. PubMed 29889212.
Backbone
  Vector backbone: PCS2+
  Vector type: Synthetic Biology
Growth in bacteria
  Bacterial resistance: Ampicillin, 100 μg/mL
  Growth temperature: 37°C
  Growth strain: DH5alpha
  Copy number: High Copy
Gene/Insert
  Gene/Insert name: Cas9
  Species: Synthetic
  Promoter: SP6
  Cloning method: Gibson Cloning
  Sequencing primers: 5′ ATT TAG GTG ACA CTA TAG; 3′ GGA TAA CAA TTT CAC ACA GG
Resource information
  A portion of this plasmid was derived from a plasmid made by: Cas9 is cloned from pX330-U6-Chimeric_BB-CBh-hSpCas9(addgene 42230)
Terms and licenses: Academic/Nonprofit Terms; Industry Terms: Not Available to Industry
How to cite: PCS2+ Cas9 was a gift from Janet Rossant (Addgene plasmid # 122948 ; http://n2t.net/addgene:122948 ; RRID:Addgene_122948)
