>Addgene plasmid #122948 | PCS2+ Cas9 | depositor partial sequence | sequence record 234534 | PCS2+ Cas9 sequence 8358 bps
CGCCATTCTGCCTGGGGACGTCGGAGCAAGCTTGATTTAGGTGACACTATAGAATACAAGCTACTTGTTC
TTTTTGCAGGATCCATGGACTATAAGGACCACGACGGAGACTACAAGGATCATGATATTGATTACAAAGA
CGATGACGATAAGATGGCCCCAAAGAAGAAGCGGAAGGTCGGTATCCACGGAGTCCCAGCAGCCGACAAG
AAGTACAGCATCGGCCTGGACATCGGCACCAACTCTGTGGGCTGGGCCGTGATCACCGACGAGTACAAGG
TGCCCAGCAAGAAATTCAAGGTGCTGGGCAACACCGACCGGCACAGCATCAAGAAGAACCTGATCGGAGC
CCTGCTGTTCGACAGCGGCGAAACAGCCGAGGCCACCCGGCTGAAGAGAACCGCCAGAAGAAGATACACC
AGACGGAAGAACCGGATCTGCTATCTGCAAGAGATCTTCAGCAACGAGATGGCCAAGGTGGACGACAGCT
TCTTCCACAGACTGGAAGAGTCCTTCCTGGTGGAAGAGGATAAGAAGCACGAGCGGCACCCCATCTTCGG
CAACATCGTGGACGAGGTGGCCTACCACGAGAAGTACCCCACCATCTACCACCTGAGAAAGAAACTGGTG
GACAGCACCGACAAGGCCGACCTGCGGCTGATCTATCTGGCCCTGGCCCACATGATCAAGTTCCGGGGCC
ACTTCCTGATCGAGGGCGACCTGAACCCCGACAACAGCGACGTGGACAAGCTGTTCATCCAGCTGGTGCA
GACCTACAACCAGCTGTTCGAGGAAAACCCCATCAACGCCAGCGGCGTGGACGCCAAGGCCATCCTGTCT
GCCAGACTGAGCAAGAGCAGACGGCTGGAAAATCTGATCGCCCAGCTGCCCGGCGAGAAGAAGAATGGCC
TGTTCGGAAACCTGATTGCCCTGAGCCTGGGCCTGACCCCCAACTTCAAGAGCAACTTCGACCTGGCCGA
GGATGCCAAACTGCAGCTGAGCAAGGACACCTACGACGACGACCTGGACAACCTGCTGGCCCAGATCGGC
GACCAGTACGCCGACCTGTTTCTGGCCGCCAAGAACCTGTCCGACGCCATCCTGCTGAGCGACATCCTGA
GAGTGAACACCGAGATCACCAAGGCCCCCCTGAGCGCCTCTATGATCAAGAGATACGACGAGCACCACCA
GGACCTGACCCTGCTGAAAGCTCTCGTGCGGCAGCAGCTGCCTGAGAAGTACAAAGAGATTTTCTTCGAC
CAGAGCAAGAACGGCTACGCCGGCTACATTGACGGCGGAGCCAGCCAGGAAGAGTTCTACAAGTTCATCA
AGCCCATCCTGGAAAAGATGGACGGCACCGAGGAACTGCTCGTGAAGCTGAACAGAGAGGACCTGCTGCG
GAAGCAGCGGACCTTCGACAACGGCAGCATCCCCCACCAGATCCACCTGGGAGAGCTGCACGCCATTCTG
CGGCGGCAGGAAGATTTTTACCCATTCCTGAAGGACAACCGGGAAAAGATCGAGAAGATCCTGACCTTCC
GCATCCCCTACTACGTGGGCCCTCTGGCCAGGGGAAACAGCAGATTCGCCTGGATGACCAGAAAGAGCGA
GGAAACCATCACCCCCTGGAACTTCGAGGAAGTGGTGGACAAGGGCGCTTCCGCCCAGAGCTTCATCGAG
CGGATGACCAACTTCGATAAGAACCTGCCCAACGAGAAGGTGCTGCCCAAGCACAGCCTGCTGTACGAGT
ACTTCACCGTGTATAACGAGCTGACCAAAGTGAAATACGTGACCGAGGGAATGAGAAAGCCCGCCTTCCT
GAGCGGCGAGCAGAAAAAGGCCATCGTGGACCTGCTGTTCAAGACCAACCGGAAAGTGACCGTGAAGCAG
CTGAAAGAGGACTACTTCAAGAAAATCGAGTGCTTCGACTCCGTGGAAATCTCCGGCGTGGAAGATCGGT
TCAACGCCTCCCTGGGCACATACCACGATCTGCTGAAAATTATCAAGGACAAGGACTTCCTGGACAATGA
GGAAAACGAGGACATTCTGGAAGATATCGTGCTGACCCTGACACTGTTTGAGGACAGAGAGATGATCGAG
GAACGGCTGAAAACCTATGCCCACCTGTTCGACGACAAAGTGATGAAGCAGCTGAAGCGGCGGAGATACA
CCGGCTGGGGCAGGCTGAGCCGGAAGCTGATCAACGGCATCCGGGACAAGCAGTCCGGCAAGACAATCCT
GGATTTCCTGAAGTCCGACGGCTTCGCCAACAGAAACTTCATGCAGCTGATCCACGACGACAGCCTGACC
TTTAAAGAGGACATCCAGAAAGCCCAGGTGTCCGGCCAGGGCGATAGCCTGCACGAGCACATTGCCAATC
TGGCCGGCAGCCCCGCCATTAAGAAGGGCATCCTGCAGACAGTGAAGGTGGTGGACGAGCTCGTGAAAGT
GATGGGCCGGCACAAGCCCGAGAACATCGTGATCGAAATGGCCAGAGAGAACCAGACCACCCAGAAGGGA
CAGAAGAACAGCCGCGAGAGAATGAAGCGGATCGAAGAGGGCATCAAAGAGCTGGGCAGCCAGATCCTGA
AAGAACACCCCGTGGAAAACACCCAGCTGCAGAACGAGAAGCTGTACCTGTACTACCTGCAGAATGGGCG
GGATATGTACGTGGACCAGGAACTGGACATCAACCGGCTGTCCGACTACGATGTGGACCATATCGTGCCT
CAGAGCTTTCTGAAGGACGACTCCATCGACAACAAGGTGCTGACCAGAAGCGACAAGAACCGGGGCAAGA
GCGACAACGTGCCCTCCGAAGAGGTCGTGAAGAAGATGAAGAACTACTGGCGGCAGCTGCTGAACGCCAA
GCTGATTACCCAGAGAAAGTTCGACAATCTGACCAAGGCCGAGAGAGGCGGCCTGAGCGAACTGGATAAG
GCCGGCTTCATCAAGAGACAGCTGGTGGAAACCCGGCAGATCACAAAGCACGTGGCACAGATCCTGGACT
CCCGGATGAACACTAAGTACGACGAGAATGACAAGCTGATCCGGGAAGTGAAAGTGATCACCCTGAAGTC
CAAGCTGGTGTCCGATTTCCGGAAGGATTTCCAGTTTTACAAAGTGCGCGAGATCAACAACTACCACCAC
GCCCACGACGCCTACCTGAACGCCGTCGTGGGAACCGCCCTGATCAAAAAGTACCCTAAGCTGGAAAGCG
AGTTCGTGTACGGCGACTACAAGGTGTACGACGTGCGGAAGATGATCGCCAAGAGCGAGCAGGAAATCGG
CAAGGCTACCGCCAAGTACTTCTTCTACAGCAACATCATGAACTTTTTCAAGACCGAGATTACCCTGGCC
AACGGCGAGATCCGGAAGCGGCCTCTGATCGAGACAAACGGCGAAACCGGGGAGATCGTGTGGGATAAGG
GCCGGGATTTTGCCACCGTGCGGAAAGTGCTGAGCATGCCCCAAGTGAATATCGTGAAAAAGACCGAGGT
GCAGACAGGCGGCTTCAGCAAAGAGTCTATCCTGCCCAAGAGGAACAGCGATAAGCTGATCGCCAGAAAG
AAGGACTGGGACCCTAAGAAGTACGGCGGCTTCGACAGCCCCACCGTGGCCTATTCTGTGCTGGTGGTGG
CCAAAGTGGAAAAGGGCAAGTCCAAGAAACTGAAGAGTGTGAAAGAGCTGCTGGGGATCACCATCATGGA
AAGAAGCAGCTTCGAGAAGAATCCCATCGACTTTCTGGAAGCCAAGGGCTACAAAGAAGTGAAAAAGGAC
CTGATCATCAAGCTGCCTAAGTACTCCCTGTTCGAGCTGGAAAACGGCCGGAAGAGAATGCTGGCCTCTG
CCGGCGAACTGCAGAAGGGAAACGAACTGGCCCTGCCCTCCAAATATGTGAACTTCCTGTACCTGGCCAG
CCACTATGAGAAGCTGAAGGGCTCCCCCGAGGATAATGAGCAGAAACAGCTGTTTGTGGAACAGCACAAG
CACTACCTGGACGAGATCATCGAGCAGATCAGCGAGTTCTCCAAGAGAGTGATCCTGGCCGACGCTAATC
TGGACAAAGTGCTGTCCGCCTACAACAAGCACCGGGATAAGCCCATCAGAGAGCAGGCCGAGAATATCAT
CCACCTGTTTACCCTGACCAATCTGGGAGCCCCTGCCGCCTTCAAGTACTTTGACACCACCATCGACCGG
AAGAGGTACACCAGCACCAAAGAGGTGCTGGACGCCACCCTGATCCACCAGAGCATCACCGGCCTGTACG
AGACACGGATCGACCTGTCTCAGCTGGGAGGCGACAAAAGGCCGGCGGCCACGAAAAAGGCCGGCCAGGC
AAAAAAGAAAAAGTAAGAATTCAAGGCCTCTCGAGCCTCTAGAACTATAGTGAGTCGTATTACGTAGATC
CAGACATGATAAGATACATTGATGAGTTTGGACAAACCACAACTAGAATGCAGTGAAAAAAATGCTTTAT
TTGTGAAATTTGTGATGCTATTGCTTTATTTGTAACCATTATAAGCTGCAATAAACAAGTTAACAACAAC
AATTGCATTCATTTTATGTTTCAGGTTCAGGGGGAGGTGTGGGAGGTTTTTTAATTCGCGGCCGCGGCGC
CAATGCATTGGGCCCGGTACCCAGCTTTTGTTCCCTTTAGTGAGGGTTAATTGCGCGCTTGGCGTAATCA
TGGTCATAGCTGTTTCCTGTGTGAAATTGTTATCCGCTCACAATTCCACACAACATACGAGCCGGAAGCA
TAAAGTGTAAAGCCTGGGGTGCCTAATGAGTGAGCTAACTCACATTAATTGCGTTGCGCTCACTGCCCGC
TTTCCAGTCGGGAAACCTGTCGTGCCAGCTGCATTAATGAATCGGCCAACGCGCGGGGAGAGGCGGTTTG
CGTATTGGGCGCTCTTCCGCTTCCTCGCTCACTGACTCGCTGCGCTCGGTCGTTCGGCTGCGGCGAGCGG
TATCAGCTCACTCAAAGGCGGTAATACGGTTATCCACAGAATCAGGGGATAACGCAGGAAAGAACATGTG
AGCAAAAGGCCAGCAAAAGGCCAGGAACCGTAAAAAGGCCGCGTTGCTGGCGTTTTTCCATAGGCTCCGC
CCCCCTGACGAGCATCACAAAAATCGACGCTCAAGTCAGAGGTGGCGAAACCCGACAGGACTATAAAGAT
ACCAGGCGTTTCCCCCTGGAAGCTCCCTCGTGCGCTCTCCTGTTCCGACCCTGCCGCTTACCGGATACCT
GTCCGCCTTTCTCCCTTCGGGAAGCGTGGCGCTTTCTCATAGCTCACGCTGTAGGTATCTCAGTTCGGTG
TAGGTCGTTCGCTCCAAGCTGGGCTGTGTGCACGAACCCCCCGTTCAGCCCGACCGCTGCGCCTTATCCG
GTAACTATCGTCTTGAGTCCAACCCGGTAAGACACGACTTATCGCCACTGGCAGCAGCCACTGGTAACAG
GATTAGCAGAGCGAGGTATGTAGGCGGTGCTACAGAGTTCTTGAAGTGGTGGCCTAACTACGGCTACACT
AGAAGGACAGTATTTGGTATCTGCGCTCTGCTGAAGCCAGTTACCTTCGGAAAAAGAGTTGGTAGCTCTT
GATCCGGCAAACAAACCACCGCTGGTAGCGGTGGTTTTTTTGTTTGCAAGCAGCAGATTACGCGCAGAAA
AAAAGGATCTCAAGAAGATCCTTTGATCTTTTCTACGGGGTCTGACGCTCAGTGGAACGAAAACTCACGT
TAAGGGATTTTGGTCATGAGATTATCAAAAAGGATCTTCACCTAGATCCTTTTAAATTAAAAATGAAGTT
TTAAATCAATCTAAAGTATATATGAGTAAACTTGGTCTGACAGTTACCAATGCTTAATCAGTGAGGCACC
TATCTCAGCGATCTGTCTATTTCGTTCATCCATAGTTGCCTGACTCCCCGTCGTGTAGATAACTACGATA
CGGGAGGGCTTACCATCTGGCCCCAGTGCTGCAATGATACCGCGAGACCCACGCTCACCGGCTCCAGATT
TATCAGCAATAAACCAGCCAGCCGGAAGGGCCGAGCGCAGAAGTGGTCCTGCAACTTTATCCGCCTCCAT
CCAGTCTATTAATTGTTGCCGGGAAGCTAGAGTAAGTAGTTCGCCAGTTAATAGTTTGCGCAACGTTGTT
GCCATTGCTACAGGCATCGTGGTGTCACGCTCGTCGTTTGGTATGGCTTCATTCAGCTCCGGTTCCCAAC
GATCAAGGCGAGTTACATGATCCCCCATGTTGTGCAAAAAAGCGGTTAGCTCCTTCGGTCCTCCGATCGT
TGTCAGAAGTAAGTTGGCCGCAGTGTTATCACTCATGGTTATGGCAGCACTGCATAATTCTCTTACTGTC
ATGCCATCCGTAAGATGCTTTTCTGTGACTGGTGAGTACTCAACCAAGTCATTCTGAGAATAGTGTATGC
GGCGACCGAGTTGCTCTTGCCCGGCGTCAATACGGGATAATACCGCGCCACATAGCAGAACTTTAAAAGT
GCTCATCATTGGAAAACGTTCTTCGGGGCGAAAACTCTCAAGGATCTTACCGCTGTTGAGATCCAGTTCG
ATGTAACCCACTCGTGCACCCAACTGATCTTCAGCATCTTTTACTTTCACCAGCGTTTCTGGGTGAGCAA
AAACAGGAAGGCAAAATGCCGCAAAAAAGGGAATAAGGGCGACACGGAAATGTTGAATACTCATACTCTT
CCTTTTTCAATATTATTGAAGCATTTATCAGGGTTATTGTCTCATGAGCGGATACATATTTGAATGTATT
TAGAAAAATAAACAAATAGGGGTTCCGCGCACATTTCCCCGAAAAGTGCCACCTAAATTGTAAGCGTTAA
TATTTTGTTAAAATTCGCGTTAAATTTTTGTTAAATCAGCTCATTTTTTAACCAATAGGCCGAAATCGGC
AAAATCCCTTATAAATCAAAAGAATAGACCGAGATAGGGT
[37 nt withheld, positions 6971-7007]
AAAGAACGTGGACTCCAACGTCAAAGG
[49 nt withheld, positions 7035-7083]
T
[91 nt withheld, positions 7085-7175]
G
[124 nt withheld, positions 7177-7300]
CCCATTCGCCATTCAGGCTGCGCAACTGTTGGGAAGGGCGATCGGTGCGGGCCTCTTCGCTATTACGCCA
GTCGACCATAGCCAATTCAATATGGCGTATATGGACTCATGCCAATTCAATATGGTGGATCTGGACCTGT
GCCAATTCAATATGGCGTATATGGACTCGTGCCAATTCAATATGGTGGATCTGGACCCCAGCCAATTCAA
TATGGCGGACTTGGCACCATGCCAATTCAATATGGCGGACTTGGCACTGTGCCAACTGGGGAGGGGTCTA
CTTGGCACGGTGCCAAGTTTGAGGAGGGGTCTTGGCCCTGTGCCAAGTCCGCCATATTGAATTGGCATGG
TGCCAATAATGGCGGCCATATTGGCTATATGCCAGGATCAATATATAGGCAATATCCAATATGGCCCTAT
GCCAATATGGCTATTGGCCAGGTTCAATACTATGTATTGGCCCTATGCCATATAGTATTCCATATATGGG
TTTTCCTATTGACGTAGATAGCCCCTCCCAATGGGCGGTCCCATATACCATATATGGGGCTTCCTAATAC
CGCCCATAGCCACTCCCCCATTGACGTCAATGGTCTCTATATATGGTCTTTCCTATTGACGTCATATGGG
CGGTCCTATTGACGTATATGGCGCCTCCCCCATTGACGTCAATTACGGTAAATGGCCCGCCTGGCTCAAT
GCCCATTGACGTCAATAGGACCACCCACCATTGACGTCAATGGGATGGCTCATTGCCCATTCATATCCGT
TCTCACGCCCCCTATTGACGTCAATGACGGTAAATGGCCCACTTGGCAGTACATCAATATCTATTAATAG
TAACTTGGCAAGTACATTACTATTGGAAGGACGCCAGGGTACATTGGCAGTACTCCCATTGACGTCAATG
GCGGTAAATGGCCCGCGATGGCTGCCAAGTACATCCCCATTGACGTCAATGGGGAGGGGCAATGACGCAA
ATGGGCGTTCCATTGACGTAAATGGGCGGTAGGCGTGCCTAATGGGAGGTCTATATAAGCAATGCTCGTT
TAGGGAAC
